>Addgene plasmid #17198 | M57 pPET28a-TEV-full-length human beta catenin | addgene full sequence | sequence record 133089 | Addgene NGS result
CCACGATGCGTCCGGCGTAGAGGATCGAGATCTCGATCCCGCGAAATTAATACGACTCACTATAGGGGAA
TTGTGAGCGGATAACAATTCCCCTCTAGAAATAATTTTGTTTAACTTTAAGAAGGAGATATACCATGGGC
AGCAGCCATCATCATCATCATCACAGCAGCGGCCTGGTGCCGCGCGGCAGCCATATGGCTAGCATGACTG
GTGGACAGCAAATGGGTCGCGGATCCGAAAACCTGTATTTTCAGGGCATGGCTACTCAAGCTGATTTGAT
GGAGTTGGACATGGCCATGGAACCAGACAGAAAAGCGGCTGTTAGTCACTGGCAGCAACAGTCTTACCTG
GACTCTGGAATCCATTCTGGTGCCACTACCACAGCTCCTTCTCTGAGTGGTAAAGGCAATCCTGAGGAAG
AGGATGTGGATACCTCCCAAGTCCTGTATGAGTGGGAACAGGGATTTTCTCAGTCCTTCACTCAAGAACA
AGTAGCTGATATTGATGGACAGTATGCAATGACTCGAGCTCAGAGGGTACGAGCTGCTATGTTCCCTGAG
ACATTAGATGAGGGCATGCAGATCCCATCTACACAGTTTGATGCTGCTCATCCCACTAATGTCCAGCGTT
TGGCTGAACCATCACAGATGCTGAAA
[1614 nt withheld, positions 657-2270]
AAACGGCTTTCAGTTGAGCTGACCAGCTCTCTCTTCAGAACAGAGCCAATGGCTTGGAATGAGACTGCTG
ATCTTGGACTTGATATTGGTGCCCAGGGAGAACCCCTTGGATATCGCCAGGATGATCCTAGCTATCGTTC
TTTTCACTCTGGTGGATATGGCCAGGATGCCTTGGGTATGGACCCCATGATGGAACATGAGATGGGTGGC
CACCACCCTGGTGCTGACTATCCAGTTGATGGGCTGCCAGATCTGGGGCATGCCCAGGACCTCATGGATG
GGCTGCCTCCAGGTGACAGCAATCAGCTGGCCTGGTTTGATACTGACCTGTAACTCGAGCACCACCACCA
CCACCACTGAGATCCGGCTGCTAACAAAGCCCGAAAGGAAGCTGAGTTGGCTGCTGCCACCGCTGAGCAA
TAACTAGCATAACCCCTTGGGGCCTCTAAACGGGTCTTGAGGGGTTTTTTGCTGAAAGGAGGAACTATAT
CCGGATTGGCGAATGGG
[124 nt withheld, positions 2778-2901]
C
[91 nt withheld, positions 2903-2993]
A
[49 nt withheld, positions 2995-3043]
CCTTTGACGTTGGAGTCCACGTTCTTT
[37 nt withheld, positions 3071-3107]
ACCCTATCTCGGTCTATTCTTTTGATTTATAAGGGATTTTGCCGATTTCGGCCTATTGGTTAAAAAATGA
GCTGATTTAACAAAAATTTAACGCGAATTTTAACAAAATATTAACGCTTACAATTTAGGTGGCACTTTTC
GGGGAAATGTGCGCGGAACCCCTATTTGTTTATTTTTCTAAATACATTCAAATATGTATCCGCTCATGAA
TTAATTCTTAGAAAAACTCATCGAGCATCAAATGAAACTGCAATTTATTCATATCAGGATTATCAATACC
ATATTTTTGAAAAAGCCGTTTCTGTAATGAAGGAGAAAACTCACCGAGGCAGTTCCATAGGATGGCAAGA
TCCTGGTATCGGTCTGCGATTCCGACTCGTCCAACATCAATACAACCTATTAATTTCCCCTCGTCAAAAA
TAAGGTTATCAAGTGAGAAATCACCATGAGTGACGACTGAATCCGGTGAGAATGGCAAAAGTTTATGCAT
TTCTTTCCAGACTTGTTCAACAGGCCAGCCATTACGCTCGTCATCAAAATCACTCGCATCAACCAAACCG
TTATTCATTCGTGATTGCGCCTGAGCGAGACGAAATACGCGATCGCTGTTAAAAGGACAATTACAAACAG
GAATCGAATGCAACCGGCGCAGGAACACTGCCAGCGCATCAACAATATTTTCACCTGAATCAGGATATTC
TTCTAATACCTGGAATGCTGTTTTCCCGGGGATCGCAGTGGTGAGTAACCATGCATCATCAGGAGTACGG
ATAAAATGCTTGATGGTCGGAAGAGGCATAAATTCCGTCAGCCAGTTTAGTCTGACCATCTCATCTGTAA
CATCATTGGCAACGCTACCTTTGCCATGTTTCAGAAACAACTCTGGCGCATCGGGCTTCCCATACAATCG
ATAGATTGTCGCACCTGATTGCCCGACATTATCGCGAGCCCATTTATACCCATATAAATCAGCATCCATG
TTGGAATTTAATCGCGGCCTAGAGCAAGACGTTTCCCGTTGAATATGGCTCATAACACCCCTTGTATTAC
TGTTTATGTAAGCAGACAGTTTTATTGTTCATGACCAAAATCCCTTAACGTGAGTTTTCGTTCCACTGAG
CGTCAGACCCCGTAGAAAAGATCAAAGGATCTTCTTGAGATCCTTTTTTTCTGCGCGTAATCTGCTGCTT
GCAAACAAAAAAACCACCGCTACCAGCGGTGGTTTGTTTGCCGGATCAAGAGCTACCAACTCTTTTTCCG
AAGGTAACTGGCTTCAGCAGAGCGCAGATACCAAATACTGTCCTTCTAGTGTAGCCGTAGTTAGGCCACC
ACTTCAAGAACTCTGTAGCACCGCCTACATACCTCGCTCTGCTAATCCTGTTACCAGTGGCTGCTGCCAG
TGGCGATAAGTCGTGTCTTACCGGGTTGGACTCAAGACGATAGTTACCGGATAAGGCGCAGCGGTCGGGC
TGAACGGGGGGTTCGTGCACACAGCCCAGCTTGGAGCGAACGACCTACACCGAACTGAGATACCTACAGC
GTGAGCTATGAGAAAGCGCCACGCTTCCCGAAGGGAGAAAGGCGGACAGGTATCCGGTAAGCGGCAGGGT
CGGAACAGGAGAGCGCACGAGGGAGCTTCCAGGGGGAAACGCCTGGTATCTTTATAGTCCTGTCGGGTTT
CGCCACCTCTGACTTGAGCGTCGATTTTTGTGATGCTCGTCAGGGGGGCGGAGCCTATGGAAAAACGCCA
GCAACGCGGCCTTTTTACGGTTCCTGGCCTTTTGCTGGCCTTTTGCTCACATGTTCTTTCCTGCGTTATC
CCCTGATTCTGTGGATAACCGTATTACCGCCTTTGAGTGAGCTGATACCGCTCGCCGCAGCCGAACGACC
GAGCGCAGCGAGTCAGTGAGCGAGGAAGCGGAAGAGCGCCTGATGCGGTATTTTCTCCTTACGCATCTGT
GCGGTATTTCACACCGCAATGGTGCACTCTCAGTACAATCTGCTCTGATGCCGCATAGTTAAGCCAGTAT
ACACTCCGCTATCGCTACGTGACTGGGTCATGGCTGCGCCCCGACACCCGCCAACACCCGCTGACGCGCC
CTGACGGGCTTGTCTGCTCCCGGCATCCGCTTACAGACAAGCTGTGACCGTCTCCGGGAGCTGCATGTGT
CAGAGGTTTTCACCGTCATCACCGAAACGCGCGAGGCAGCTGCGGTAAAGCTCATCAGCGTGGTCGTGAA
GCGATTCACAGATGTCTGCCTGTTCATCCGCGTCCAGCTCGTTGAGTTTCTCCAGAAGCGTTAATGTCTG
GCTTCTGATAAAGCGGGCCATGTTAAGGGCGGTTTTTTCCTGTTTGGTCACTGATGCCTCCGTGTAAGGG
GGATTTCTGTTCATGGGGGTAATGATACCGATGAAACGAGAGAGGATGCTCACGATACGGGTTACTGATG
ATGAACATGCCCGGTTACTGGAACGTTGTGAGGGTAAACAACTGGCGGTATGGATGCGGCGGGACCAGAG
AAAAATCACTCAGGGTCAATGCCAGCGCTTCGTTAATACAGATGTAGGTGTTCCACAGGGTAGCCAGCAG
CATCCTGCGATGCAGATCCGGAACATAATGGTGCAGGGCGCTGACTTCCGCGTTTCCAGACTTTACGAAA
CACGGAAACCGAAGACCATTCATGTTGTTGCTCAGGTCGCAGACGTTTTGCAGCAGCAGTCGCTTCACGT
TCGCTCGCGTATCGGTGATTCATTCTGCTAACCAGTAAGGCAACCCCGCCAGCCTAGCCGGGTCCTCAAC
GACAGGAGCACGATCATGCGCACCCGTGGGGCCGCCATGCCGGCGATAATGGCCTGCTTCTCGCCGAAAC
GTTTGGTGGCGGGACCAGTGACGAAGGCTTGAGCGAGGGCGTGCAAGATTCCGAATACCGCAAGCGACAG
GCCGATCATCGTCGCGCTCCAGCGAAAGCGGTCCTCGCCGAAAATGACCCAGAGCGCTGCCGGCACCTGT
CCTACGAGTTGCATGATAAAGAAGACAGTCATAAGTGCGGCGACGATAGTCATGCCCCGCGCCCACCGGA
AGGAGCTGACTGGGTTGAAGGCTCTCAAGGGCATCGGTCGAGATCCCGGTGCCTAATGAGTGAGCTAACT
TACATTAATTGCGTTGCGCTCACTGCCCGCTTTCCAGTCGGGAAACCTGTCGTGCCAGCTGCATTAATGA
ATCGGCCAACGCGCGGGGAGAGGCGGTTTGCGTATTGGGCGCCAGGGTGGTTTTTCTTTTCACCAGTGAG
ACGGGCAACAGCTGATTGCCCTTCACCGCCTGGCCCTGAGAGAGTTGCAGCAAGCGGTCCACGCTGGTTT
GCCCCAGCAGGCGAAAATCCTGTTTGATGGTGGTTAACGGCGGGATATAACATGAGCTGTCTTCGGTATC
GTCGTATCCCACTACCGAGATATCCGCACCAACGCGCAGCCCGGACTCGGTAATGGCGCGCATTGCGCCC
AGCGCCATCTGATCGTTGGCAACCAGCATCGCAGTGGGAACGATGCCCTCATTCAGCATTTGCATGGTTT
GTTGAAAACCGGACATGGCACTCCAGTCGCCTTCCCGTTCCGCTATCGGCTGAATTTGATTGCGAGTGAG
ATATTTATGCCAGCCAGCCAGACGCAGACGCGCCGAGACAGAACTTAATGGGCCCGCTAACAGCGCGATT
TGCTGGTGACCCAATGCGACCAGATGCTCCACGCCCAGTCGCGTACCGTCTTCATGGGAGAAAATAATAC
TGTTGATGGGTGTCTGGTCAGAGACATCAAGAAATAACGCCGGAACATTAGTGCAGGCAGCTTCCACAGC
AATGGCATCCTGGTCATCCAGCGGATAGTTAATGATCAGCCCACTGACGCGTTGCGCGAGAAGATTGTGC
ACCGCCGCTTTACAGGCTTCGACGCCGCTTCGTTCTACCATCGACACCACCACGCTGGCACCCAGTTGAT
CGGCGCGAGATTTAATCGCCGCGACAATTTGCGACGGCGCGTGCAGGGCCAGACTGGAGGTGGCAACGCC
AATCAGCAACGACTGTTTGCCCGCCAGTTGTTGTGCCACGCGGTTGGGAATGTAATTCAGCTCCGCCATC
GCCGCTTCCACTTTTTCCCGCGTTTTCGCAGAAACGTGGCTGGCCTGGTTCACCACGCGGGAAACGGTCT
GATAAGAGACACCGGCATACTCTGCGACATCGTATAACGTTACTGGTTTCACATTCACCACCCTGAATTG
ACTCTCTTCCGGGCGCTATCATGCCATACCGCGAAAGGTTTTGCGCCATTCGATGGTGTCCGGGATCTCG
ACGCTCTCCCTTATGCGACTCCTGCATTAGGAAGCAGCCCAGTAGTAGGTTGAGGCCGTTGAGCACCGCC
GCCGCAAGGAATGGTGCATGCAAGGAGATGGCGCCCAACAGTCCCCCGGCCACGGGGCCTGCCACCATAC
CCACGCCGAAACAAGCGCTCATGAGCCCGAAGTGGCGAGCCCGATCTTCCCCATCGGTGATGTCGGCGAT
ATAGGCGCCAGCAACCGCACCTGTGGCGCCGGTGATGCCGG
Features (pLannotate 1.2.2; 23 found; start..end, strand, type, name):
     48..66      +  promoter       T7 promoter: promoter for bacteriophage T7 RNA polymerase
     67..91      +  protein_bind   lac operator: The lac repressor binds to the lac operator to inhibit transcription in E. coli. This inhibition can be relieved by adding lactose or isopropyl-β-D-thiogalactopyranoside (IPTG). lac repressor encoded by lacI
    106..128     +  RBS            RBS: efficient ribosome binding site from bacteriophage T7 gene 10 (Olins and Rangwala, 1989)
    147..163     +  CDS            capTEV™ (fragment): composite tag for in vivo biotinylation, TEV protease cleavage, and 6xHis tagging
    174..191     +  CDS            thrombin site: thrombin recognition and cleavage site
    195..227     +  CDS            T7 tag (gene 10 leader): leader peptide from bacteriophage T7 gene 10 promotes efficient translation in E. coli
    237..257     +  CDS            TEV site: tobacco etch virus (TEV) protease recognition and cleavage site
    258..2603    +  CDS            CTNNB1 (sequence partly withheld): protein involved both in cell-cell adhesion as part of the cadherin protein complex, and in gene transcription as part of the Wnt signaling pathway; CTNNB1; also known as catenin beta-1; related to Drosophila armadillo
   2610..2627    +  CDS            9xHis (fragment): 9xHis affinity tag
   2637..2686    +  CDS            SET1 (fragment): solubility-enhancement tag derived from T7 phage gene 10B
   2694..2741    +  terminator     T7 terminator: transcription terminator for bacteriophage T7 RNA polymerase
   2778..3206    +  rep_origin     f1 ori (sequence partly withheld): f1 bacteriophage origin of replication; arrow indicates direction of (+) strand synthesis
   3259..3316    +  promoter       AmpR promoter (fragment): bla
   3325..4140    -  CDS            KanR: aminoglycoside phosphotransferase; aph(3')-Ia; confers resistance to kanamycin in bacteria or G418 (Geneticin®) in eukaryotes
   4262..4850    +  rep_origin     ori: high-copy-number ColE1/pMB1/pBR322/pUC origin of replication
   5036..5175    -  misc_feature   bom: basis of mobility region from pBR322
   5277..5468    -  CDS            rop: Rop protein, which maintains plasmids at low copy number; rop
   5485..5865    +  CDS            YPB1_ECOLX: Protein predicted: Swiss-Prot protein existence level 4. From Escherichia coli.
   5937..6228    -  CDS            TcR (fragment): tetracycline efflux protein; tet; confers resistance to tetracycline
   6243..6264    -  protein_bind   CAP binding site: CAP binding activates transcription in the presence of cAMP. E. coli catabolite activator protein
   6277..7359    -  CDS            lacI: lac repressor; lacI; The lac repressor binds to the lac operator to inhibit transcription in E. coli. This inhibition can be relieved by adding lactose or isopropyl-β-D-thiogalactopyranoside (IPTG).
   7360..7437    -  promoter       lacI promoter: lacI
   7445..26      -  CDS            TcR (fragment) (across the origin): tetracycline efflux protein; tet; confers resistance to tetracycline
