[The description below was written by a language model from this plasmid's Addgene catalogue record and pLannotate feature annotations shown in this document.]
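Description:
M57 pPET28a-TEV-full-length human beta catenin is a bacterial expression plasmid built on the pET-28a backbone for producing recombinant human β-catenin (CTNNB1) in E. coli. The sequenced record is 7,698 nt. It is maintained through a ColE1/pBR322-type origin accompanied by the bom region and the rop gene, which keeps copy number low, and it is selected with kanamycin via an aminoglycoside phosphotransferase gene. An f1 phage origin is also present. Short annotated fragments of a tetracycline resistance gene and an AmpR promoter appear to be backbone remnants or partial matches rather than functional markers.

Expression is driven by the T7 promoter with an adjacent lac operator and the T7 gene 10 ribosome binding site. The plasmid-borne lacI gene supplies repressor, so transcription depends on a host providing T7 RNA polymerase and is induced with IPTG. The open reading frame begins with the backbone N-terminal His tag, followed by a thrombin cleavage site and the T7 tag leader. A TEV protease recognition site sits immediately upstream of the full-length β-catenin cDNA, which was cloned between the BamHI and XhoI sites, and a T7 terminator closes the unit. A His-tag fragment is annotated just downstream of the insert, corresponding to the optional C-terminal His sequence of pET-28a. The record does not state whether it is translated, which would depend on whether the cDNA retains its stop codon.

This arrangement allows nickel-affinity purification of β-catenin and subsequent removal of the N-terminal tags with TEV protease. The resulting near-native protein would suit biochemical, binding or structural studies of cadherin-based adhesion and Wnt signalling, although the record does not specify a particular application.
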