Addgene plasmid #17198: M57 pPET28a-TEV-full-length human beta catenin
Depositing lab: Randall Moon. Depositing organization: University of Washington.
Backbone
  Vector backbone: pET-28 a
  Backbone manufacturer: EMD Biosciences
  Backbone size w/o insert (bp): 5400
  Vector type: Bacterial Expression
Growth in bacteria
  Bacterial resistance: Kanamycin, 50 μg/mL
  Growth temperature: 37°C
  Growth strain: DH5alpha
  Copy number: Unknown
Gene/Insert
  Gene/Insert name: beta catenin (alt name: b-catenin)
  Species: H. sapiens (human)
  Entrez Gene: CTNNB1 (a.k.a. CTNNB, EVR7, MRD19, NEDSDV, armadillo)
  Tag / fusion protein: HIS (N terminal on backbone)
  Cloning method: Restriction Enzyme; 5′ cloning site BamHI (unknown if destroyed); 3′ cloning site XhoI (unknown if destroyed)
  Sequencing primers: 5′ T7
Terms and licenses: Academic/Nonprofit Terms; Industry Terms: Not Available to Industry
Depositor comments: Description: This is full length human beta catenin cDNA with a TEV protease site at the amino terminus following the HIS tag. Cloned into BamH1 and Xho1 sites. Reference: Made by Ken-Ichi Takemaru.
How to cite: M57 pPET28a-TEV-full-length human beta catenin was a gift from Randall Moon (Addgene plasmid # 17198 ; http://n2t.net/addgene:17198 ; RRID:Addgene_17198)
