>Addgene plasmid #17198 | M57 pPET28a-TEV-full-length human beta catenin | addgene partial sequence | sequence record 22951 | T7 5'-TAATACGACTCACTATAGGG-3'
TAACTTTAAGAAGGAGATATACCATGGGCAGCAGCCATCATCATCATCATCACAGCAGCGGCCTGGTGCC
GCGCGGCAGCCATATGGCTAGCATGACTGGTGGACAGCAAATGGGTCGCGGATCCGAAAACCTGTATTTT
CAGGGCATGGCTACTCAAGCTGATTTGATGGAGTTGGACATGGCCATGGAACCAGACAGAAAAGCGGCTG
TTAGTCACTGGCAGCAACAGTCTTACCTGGACTCTGGAATCCATTCTGGTGCCACTACCACAGCTCCTTC
TCTGAGTGGTAAAGGCAATCCTGAGGAAGAGGATGTGGATACCTCCCAAGTCCTGTATGAGTGGGAACAG
GGATTTTCTCAGTCCTTCACTCAAGAACAAGTAGCTGATATTGATGGACAGTATGCAATGACTCGAGCTC
AGAGGGTACGAGCTGCTATGTTCCCTGAGACATTAGATGAGGGCATGCAGATCCCATCTACACAGTTTGA
TGCTGCTCATCCCACTAATGTCCAGCGTTTGGCTGAACCATCACAGATGCTGAAA
[299 nt withheld, positions 546-844]
