>Addgene plasmid #17198 | M57 pPET28a-TEV-full-length human beta catenin | depositor partial sequence | sequence record 44342 | M57 pPET28a-TEV-full-length human beta catenin sequence 2346 bps
ATGGCTACTCAAGCTGATTTGATGGAGTTGGACATGGCCATGGAACCAGACAGAAAAGCGGCTGTTAGTC
ACTGGCAGCAACAGTCTTACCTGGACTCTGGAATCCATTCTGGTGCCACTACCACAGCTCCTTCTCTGAG
TGGTAAAGGCAATCCTGAGGAAGAGGATGTGGATACCTCCCAAGTCCTGTATGAGTGGGAACAGGGATTT
TCTCAGTCCTTCACTCAAGAACAAGTAGCTGATATTGATGGACAGTATGCAATGACTCGAGCTCAGAGGG
TACGAGCTGCTATGTTCCCTGAGACATTAGATGAGGGCATGCAGATCCCATCTACACAGTTTGATGCTGC
TCATCCCACTAATGTCCAGCGTTTGGCTGAACCATCACAGATGCTGAAA
[1614 nt withheld, positions 400-2013]
AAACGGCTTTCAGTTGAGCTGACCAGCTCTCTCTTCAGAACAGAGCCAATGGCTTGGAATGAGACTGCTG
ATCTTGGACTTGATATTGGTGCCCAGGGAGAACCCCTTGGATATCGCCAGGATGATCCTAGCTATCGTTC
TTTTCACTCTGGTGGATATGGCCAGGATGCCTTGGGTATGGACCCCATGATGGAACATGAGATGGGTGGC
CACCACCCTGGTGCTGACTATCCAGTTGATGGGCTGCCAGATCTGGGGCATGCCCAGGACCTCATGGATG
GGCTGCCTCCAGGTGACAGCAATCAGCTGGCCTGGTTTGATACTGACCTGTAA
